Addgene plasmid #244635: CL20_mEGFP_FOidr_083
Purpose: Express mEGFP-tagged intrinsically disordered protein (IDR), FOidr_083, derived from human fusion protein KMT2A_AFDN
Depositing lab: Richard Kriwacki. Depositing organization: St. Jude Children's Research Hospital. Publication: Proteome-wide computational analyses reveal links between protein condensate formation and RNA biology. Maiti S, Tripathi S, Baggett DW, Phillips AH, Park CG, Wang J, Wahiduzzaman, Freyaldenhoven WT, Kinger S, Pioso BJ, Bollinger JC, Somjee R, Lang B, Babu MM, Kriwacki RW. Sci Adv. 2025 Dec 5;11(49):eady1420. doi: 10.1126/sciadv.ady1420. Epub 2025 Dec 3. PubMed 41337585.
Backbone
  Vector backbone: CL20
  Vector type: Mammalian Expression
Growth in bacteria
  Bacterial resistance: Ampicillin, 100 μg/mL
  Growth temperature: 37°C
  Growth strain: NEB Stable
  Copy number: High Copy
Gene/Insert
  Gene/Insert name: FOidr_083
  Species: H. sapiens (human)
  Mutation: Unmutated
  Tag / fusion protein: monomeric EGFP (N terminal on insert)
  Cloning method: Restriction Enzyme; 5′ cloning site Unknown (unknown if destroyed)
Terms and licenses: Academic/Nonprofit Terms; Industry Terms: Not Available to Industry
Depositor comments: KMT2A_AFDN_1781_1855
How to cite: CL20_mEGFP_FOidr_083 was a gift from Richard Kriwacki (Addgene plasmid # 244635 ; http://n2t.net/addgene:244635 ; RRID:Addgene_244635)
