[The description below was written by a language model from this plasmid's Addgene catalogue record and pLannotate feature annotations shown in this document.]
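Description:
CL20_mEGFP_FOidr_083 is a mammalian expression plasmid built on the CL20 backbone. The catalogue lists it simply as a mammalian expression vector, but the feature table shows the architecture of a self-inactivating HIV-1 lentiviral transfer vector. A CMV enhancer is fused to a truncated 5' LTR, which would drive genomic RNA production in packaging cells. This is followed by the Ψ packaging signal with a partial gag sequence, the cPPT/CTS, the Rev response element for Rev-dependent nuclear export, and a ΔU3 3' LTR with a downstream rabbit β-globin polyadenylation signal. The short vif, rev and nef annotations are residual viral fragments rather than functional genes. In bacteria the plasmid is maintained through a high-copy ColE1/pUC-type origin and selected with ampicillin via β-lactamase. An SV40 origin and SV40 poly(A) signal also sit in the backbone, along with lac promoter/operator remnants.

The payload lies between the RRE and the 3' LTR. An internal CMV enhancer/promoter drives monomeric EGFP fused at the N terminus of FOidr_083. This insert is an unmutated intrinsically disordered region taken from the human oncogenic fusion protein KMT2A–AFDN, and the depositor comment indicates residues 1781–1855 of the fusion. The annotation software matched this segment to an afadin (Afdn) fragment using a mouse reference entry, consistent with the region coming from the AFDN portion, although the record gives the species as human. The construct is intended to express the fluorescently tagged IDR in mammalian cells so that its localisation and behaviour can be seen. It was deposited with a study linking protein condensate formation to RNA biology, which suggests use in assessing condensate-forming propensity.
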