Features (pLannotate 1.2.2; 29 found; start..end, strand, type, name):
    199..254     -  polyA_signal   β-globin poly(A) signal: rabbit β-globin polyadenylation signal (Gil and Proudfoot, 1987)
    340..475     -  LTR            3' LTR (ΔU3) (fragment): self-inactivating 3' long terminal repeat (LTR) from HIV-1
    477..545     -  CDS            nef (fragment): NEF_HV1Z2 - Experimental evidence at protein level: Swiss-Prot protein existence level 1. Extracellular Nef protein targets CD4(+) T-lymphocytes for apoptosis by interacting with CXCR4 surface receptors. From Human immunodeficiency virus type 1 group M subtype D (isolate Z2/CDC-Z34) (HIV-1).
    541..795     -  CDS            Afdn (fragment): AFAD_MOUSE - Also known as Af6, Mllt4. Experimental evidence at protein level: Swiss-Prot protein existence level 1. Belongs to an adhesion system, probably together with the E- cadherin-catenin system, which plays a role in the organization of homotypic, interneuronal and heterotypic cell-cell adherens junctions (AJs) (By similarity). Nectin- and actin-filament-binding protein that connects nectin to the actin cytoskeleton (By similarity). May play a key role in the organization of epithelial structures of the embryonic ectoderm (PubMed:10477764). Essential for the organization of adherens ju
    838..1554    -  CDS            mEGFP: mEGFP is a basic (constitutively fluorescent) green fluorescent protein published in 2002, derived from Aequorea victoria. It has moderate acid sensitivity.
   1568..1605    -  misc_feature   MCS (fragment): multiple cloning site
   1604..1620    -  promoter       tight TRE promoter (fragment): Tet-responsive promoter PTight, consisting of seven tet operator sequences followed by the minimal CMV promoter
   1636..1839    -  promoter       CMV promoter: human cytomegalovirus (CMV) immediate early promoter
   1840..2143    -  enhancer       CMV enhancer: human cytomegalovirus immediate early enhancer
   2211..2227    -  misc_feature   MCS (fragment): multiple cloning site
   2227..2252    -  CDS            Rev (fragment): human immunodeficiency virus 1 (HIV-1) Rev protein; rev; enhances nuclear export of unspliced and incompletely spliced viral mRNAs
   2629..2862    -  misc_feature   RRE: The Rev response element (RRE) of HIV-1 allows for Rev-dependent mRNA export from the nucleus to the cytoplasm.
   2996..3079    -  CDS            vif (fragment): VIF_HV1BR - Experimental evidence at protein level: Swiss-Prot protein existence level 1. Counteracts the innate antiviral activity of host APOBEC3F and APOBEC3G. Forms a complex with host APOBEC3F and APOBEC3G thus preventing the entry of these lethally hypermutating enzymes into progeny virions. Recruits an active E3 ubiquitin ligase complex composed of elongin BC, CUL5, and RBX2 to induce polyubiquitination of APOBEC3G and APOBEC3F. In turn, they are directed to the 26S proteasome for degradation. Vif interaction with APOBEC3G also blocks its cytidine deaminase activity in a proteasome-inde
   3222..3339    -  misc_feature   cPPT/CTS: central polypurine tract and central termination sequence of HIV-1
   3488..3847    -  CDS            HIV-1 gag (fragment): gag protein from human immunodeficiency virus 1; gag
   3831..3956    -  misc_feature   HIV-1 Ψ: packaging signal of human immunodeficiency virus type 1
   4003..4260    -  LTR            5' LTR (truncated): truncated 5' long terminal repeat (LTR) from HIV-1
   4262..4641    -  enhancer       CMV enhancer: human cytomegalovirus immediate early enhancer
   4672..4776    +  promoter       AmpR promoter: bla
   4777..5637    +  CDS            AmpR: β-lactamase; bla; confers resistance to ampicillin, carbenicillin, and related antibiotics
   5808..6396    +  rep_origin     ori: high-copy-number ColE1/pMB1/pBR322/pUC origin of replication
   6579..6633    +  CDS            lacI (fragment): lac repressor; lacI; The lac repressor binds to the lac operator to inhibit transcription in E. coli. This inhibition can be relieved by adding lactose or isopropyl-β-D-thiogalactopyranoside (IPTG).
   6635..6769    -  polyA_signal   SV40 poly(A) signal: SV40 polyadenylation signal
   6789..6924    -  rep_origin     SV40 ori: SV40 origin of replication
   6948..6970    -  promoter       SV40 promoter (fragment): SV40 enhancer and early promoter
   6977..7016    +  CDS            lacI (fragment): lac repressor; lacI; The lac repressor binds to the lac operator to inhibit transcription in E. coli. This inhibition can be relieved by adding lactose or isopropyl-β-D-thiogalactopyranoside (IPTG).
   7029..7050    +  protein_bind   CAP binding site: CAP binding activates transcription in the presence of cAMP. E. coli catabolite activator protein
   7065..7095    +  promoter       lac promoter: promoter for the E. coli lac operon
   7103..7119    +  protein_bind   lac operator: The lac repressor binds to the lac operator to inhibit transcription in E. coli. This inhibition can be relieved by adding lactose or isopropyl-β-D-thiogalactopyranoside (IPTG). lac repressor encoded by lacI
>Addgene plasmid #244635 | CL20_mEGFP_FOidr_083 | addgene full sequence | sequence record 487990 | Addgene NGS Result
AAAAAAAATCTAACCTCAAGTCAAGGCTTTTCTATGGAATAAGGAATGGACAGCAGGGGGCTGTTTCATA
TACTGATGACCTCTTTATAGCCAACCTTTGTTCATGGCAGCCAGCATATGGGCATATGTTGCCAAACTCT
AAACCAAATACTCATTCTGATGTTTTAAATGATTTGCCCTCCCATATGTCCTTCCGAGTGAGAGACACAA
AAAATTCCAACACACTATTGCAATGAAAATAAATTTCCTTTATTAGCCAGAAGTCAGATGCTCAAGGGGC
TTCATGATGTCCCCATAATTTTTGGCAGAGGGAAAAAGATCTGCTAGCTCGAGCAGCTGAAGCTTTATTG
AGGCTTAAGCAGTGGGTTCCCTAGTTAGCCAGAGAGCTCCCAGGCTCAGATCTGGTCTAACCAGAGAGAC
CCAGTACAGGCAAAAAGCAGATCTTGTCTTCTTTGGGAGTGAATTAGCCCTTCCAGTCCCCCCTTTTCTT
TTAAAAAGTGGCTAAGATCTACAGCTGCCTTGTAAGTCATTGGTCTTAAAGGTACCGTAATCTTATCTAG
AACCGGTTCATTGCAACATCGTTGTCTCTGAAATACGCTGGCCTTCCACATAGGTCTCCGCGTCCATTGA
ACGCGGCGTCACGGTCACCACGCCGTCCATATTGGTTAAATCACAATGATGTGGCTGGATACCTGGGCCG
AACAGCTGGATAGAGTTGTCGTCTAGCTTCTCGGTACCTACTTCAGTGACGCTGAGTTGTAGTCTGTACA
GCTTCGGTTTGTCACGGGAGTCGGACCGGGAAGCGGCCGCACTTCCCCCGGAGCCTCCGCTTCCGCCCTT
GTACAGCTCGTCCATGCCGAGAGTGATCCCGGCGGCGGTCACGAACTCCAGCAGGACCATGTGATCGCGC
TTCTCGTTGGGGTCTTTGCTCAGCTTGGACTGGGTGCTCAGGTAGTGGTTGTCGGGCAGCAGCACGGGGC
CGTCGCCGATGGGGGTGTTCTGCTGGTAGTGGTCGGCGAGCTGCACGCTGCCGTCCTCGATGTTGTGGCG
GATCTTGAAGTTCACCTTGATGCCGTTCTTCTGCTTGTCGGCCATGATATAGACGTTGTGGCTGTTGTAG
TTGTACTCCAGCTTGTGCCCCAGGATGTTGCCGTCCTCCTTGAAGTCGATGCCCTTCAGCTCGATGCGGT
TCACCAGGGTGTCGCCCTCGAACTTCACCTCGGCGCGGGTCTTGTAGTTGCCGTCGTCCTTGAAGAAGAT
GGTGCGCTCCTGGACGTAGCCTTCGGGCATGGCGGACTTGAAGAAGTCGTGCTGCTTCATGTGGTCGGGG
TAGCGGCTGAAGCACTGCACGCCGTAGGTCAGGGTGGTCACGAGGGTGGGCCAGGGCACGGGCAGCTTGC
CGGTGGTGCAGATGAACTTCAGGGTCAGCTTGCCGTAGGTGGCATCGCCCTCGCCCTCGCCGGACACGCT
GAACTTGTGGCCGTTTACGTCGCCGTCCAGCTCGACCAGGATGGGCACCACCCCGGTGAACAGCTCCTCG
CCCTTGCTCACCATGGTGGCGACCGGTGGATCCCGGGCCCGCGGTACCGTCGACTGCAGAATTCGGTTCA
CTAAACGAGCCCGGTTCACTAAACGAGCTCTGCTTATATAGACCTCCCACCGTACACGCCTACCGCCCAT
TTGCGTCAATGGGGCGGAGTTGTTACGACATTTTGGAAAGTCCCGTTGATTTTGGTGCCAAAACAAACTC
CCATTGACGTCAATGGGGTGGAGACTTGGAAATCCCCGTGAGTCAAACCGCTATCCACGCCCATTGATGT
ACTGCCAAAACCGCATCACCATGGTAATAGCGATGACTAATACGTAGATGTACTGCCAAGTAGGAAAGTC
CCATAAGGTCATGTACTGGGCATAATGCCAGGCGGGCCATTTACCGTCATTGACGTCAATAGGGGGCGTA
CTTGGCATATGATACACTTGATGTACTGCCAAGTGGGCAGTTTACCGTAAATACTCCACCCATTGACGTC
AATGGAAAGTCCCTATTGGCGTTACTATGGGAACATACGTCATTATTGACGTCAATGGGCGGGGGTCGTT
GGGCGGTCAGCCAGGCGGGCCATTTACCGTAAGTTATGTAACGCGGAACTCCATATATGGGCTATGAACT
AATGACCCCGTAATTGATTACTATTAATAACTAGCACGCGTTCGAAGCTTGAGCTCGGTCCCCTCGGGGT
TGGGAGGTGGGTCTGAAACGATAATGGTGAATATCCCTGCCTAACTCTATTCACTATAGAAAGTACAGCA
AAAACTATTCTTAAACCTACCAAGCCTCCTACTATCATTATGAATAATTTTATATACCACAGCCAATTTG
TTATGTTAAACCAATTCCACAAACTTGCCCATTTATCTAATTCCAATAATTCTTGTTCATTCTTTTCTTG
CTGGTTTTGCGATTCTTCAATTAAGGAGTGTATTAAGCTTGTGTAATTGTTAATTTCTCTGTCCCACTCC
ATCCAGGTCGTGTGATTCCAAATCTGTTCCAGAGATTTATTACTCCAACTAGCATTCCAAGGCACAGCAG
TGGTGCAAATGAGTTTTCCAGAGCAACCCCAAATCCCCAGGAGCTGTTGATCCTTTAGGTATCTTTCCAC
AGCCAGGATTCTTGCCTGGAGCTGCTTGATGCCCCAGACTGTGAGTTGCAACAGATGCTGTTGCGCCTCA
ATAGCCCTCAGCAAATTGTTCTGCTGCTGCACTATACCAGACAATAATTGTCTGGCCTGTACCGTCAGCG
TCATTGACGCTGCGCCCATAGTGCTTCCTGCTGCTCCCAAGAACCCAAGGAACAAAGCTCCTATTCCCAC
TGCTCTTTTTTCTCTCTGCACCACTCTTCTCTTTGCCTTGGTGGGTGCTACTCCTAATGGTTCAATTTTT
ACTACTTTATATTTATATAATTCACTTCTCCAATTGTCCCTCATATCTCCTCCTTATGGTGTTTTACTAA
ACTTTTCCATGTTCTAATCCTCATCCTGTCTACTTGCCACACAATCATCACCTGCCATCTGTTTTCCATA
ATCCCTAATGATCTTTGCTTTTCTTCTTGGCACTACTTTTATGTCACTATTATCTTGTATTACTACTGCC
CCTTCACCTTTCCAGAGGAGCTTTGCTGGTCCTTTCCAAAGTGGATTTCTGCTGTCCCTGTAATAAACCC
GAAAATTTTGAATTTTTGTAATTTGTTTTTGTAATTCTTTAGTTTGTATGTCTGTTGCTATTATGTCTAC
TATTCTTTCCCCTGCACTGTACCCCCCAATCCCCCCTTTTCTTTTAAAATTGTGGATGAATACTGCCATT
TGTACTGCTGTCTTAAGATGTTCAGCCTGATCTCTTACCTGTCCTATAATTTTCTTTAATTCTTTATTCA
TAGATTCTACTACTCCTTGACTTTGGGGATTGTAGGGAATTTCCAGGTCTGAAGATCCTGCTGCTTGCTG
TGCTTTTTTCTTACTTTTGTTTTGCTCTTCCTCTATCTTGTCTAAAGCTTCCTTGGTGTCTTTTATCTCT
ATCCTTTGATGCACACAATAGAGGGTTGCTACTGTATTATATAATGATCTAAGTTCTTCTGATCCTGTCT
GAAGGGATGGTTGTAGCTGTCCCAGTATTTGTCTACAGCCTTCTGATGTTTCTAACAGGCCAGTATTAAC
TGCGAATCGTTCTAGCTCCCTGCTTGCCCATACTATATGTTTTAATTTATATTTTTTCTTTCCCCCTGGC
CTTAACCGAATTTTTTCCCATCGCGATCTAATTCTCCCCCGCTTAATACTGACGCTCTCGCACCCATCTC
TCTCCTTCTAGCCTCCGCTAGTCAAAATTTTTGGCGTACTCACCAGTCGCCGCCCCTCGCCTCTTGCCGT
GCGCGCTTCAGCAAGCCGAGTCCTGCGTCGAGAGAGCTCCTCTGGTTTCCCTTTCGCTTTCAAGTCCCTG
TTCGGGCGCCACTGCTAGAGATTTTCCACACTGACTAAAAGGGTCTGAGGGATCTCTAGTTACCAGAGTC
ACACAACAGACGGGCACACACTACTTGAAGCACTCAAGGCAAGCTTTATTGAGGCTTAAGCAGTGGGTTC
CCTAGTTAGCCAGAGAGCTCCCAGGCTCAGATCTGGTCTAACCAGAGAGACCCAGTACAGGCAAAAAGCA
GCTGCTTATATGCAGGATCTGAGGGCTCGCCACTCCCCAGTCCCGCCCAGGCCACGCCTCCCATGGTAAT
AGCGATGACTAATACGTAGATGTACTGCCAAGTAGGAAAGTCCCATAAGGTCATGTACTGGGCATAATGC
CAGGCGGGCCATTTACCGTCATTGACGTCAATAGGGGGCGTACTTGGCATATGATACACTTGATGTACTG
CCAAGTGGGCAGTTTACCGTAAATACTCCACCCATTGACGTCAATGGAAAGTCCCTATTGGCGTTACTAT
GGGAACATACGTCATTATTGACGTCAATGGGCGGGGGTCGTTGGGCGGTCAGCCAGGCGGGCCATTTACC
GTAAGTTATGTAACGCGGAACTCCATATATGGGCTATGAACTAATGACCCCGTAATTGATTACTATTAAT
AACTAGTCAATAATCAATGTCGACCCAGGTGGCACTTTTCGGGGAAATGTGCGCGGAACCCCTATTTGTT
TATTTTTCTAAATACATTCAAATATGTATCCGCTCATGAGACAATAACCCTGATAAATGCTTCAATAATA
TTGAAAAAGGAAGAGTATGAGTATTCAACATTTCCGTGTCGCCCTTATTCCCTTTTTTGCGGCATTTTGC
CTTCCTGTTTTTGCTCACCCAGAAACGCTGGTGAAAGTAAAAGATGCTGAAGATCAGTTGGGTGCACGAG
TGGGTTACATCGAACTGGATCTCAACAGCGGTAAGATCCTTGAGAGTTTTCGCCCCGAAGAACGTTTTCC
AATGATGAGCACTTTTAAAGTTCTGCTATGTGGCGCGGTATTATCCCGTATTGACGCCGGGCAAGAGCAA
CTCGGTCGCCGCATACACTATTCTCAGAATGACTTGGTTGAGTACTCACCAGTCACAGAAAAGCATCTTA
CGGATGGCATGACAGTAAGAGAATTATGCAGTGCTGCCATAACCATGAGTGATAACACTGCGGCCAACTT
ACTTCTGACAACGATCGGAGGACCGAAGGAGCTAACCGCTTTTTTGCACAACATGGGGGATCATGTAACT
CGCCTTGATCGTTGGGAACCGGAGCTGAATGAAGCCATACCAAACGACGAGCGTGACACCACGATGCCTG
TAGCAATGGCAACAACGTTGCGCAAACTATTAACTGGCGAACTACTTACTCTAGCTTCCCGGCAACAATT
AATAGACTGGATGGAGGCGGATAAAGTTGCAGGACCACTTCTGCGCTCGGCCCTTCCGGCTGGCTGGTTT
ATTGCTGATAAATCTGGAGCCGGTGAGCGTGGGTCTCGCGGTATCATTGCAGCACTGGGGCCAGATGGTA
AGCCCTCCCGTATCGTAGTTATCTACACGACGGGGAGTCAGGCAACTATGGATGAACGAAATAGACAGAT
CGCTGAGATAGGTGCCTCACTGATTAAGCATTGGTAACTGTCAGACCAAGTTTACTCATATATACTTTAG
ATTGATTTAAAACTTCATTTTTAATTTAAAAGGATCTAGGTGAAGATCCTTTTTGATAATCTCATGACCA
AAATCCCTTAACGTGAGTTTTCGTTCCACTGAGCGTCAGACCCCGTAGAAAAGATCAAAGGATCTTCTTG
AGATCCTTTTTTTCTGCGCGTAATCTGCTGCTTGCAAACAAAAAAACCACCGCTACCAGCGGTGGTTTGT
TTGCCGGATCAAGAGCTACCAACTCTTTTTCCGAAGGTAACTGGCTTCAGCAGAGCGCAGATACCAAATA
CTGTTCTTCTAGTGTAGCCGTAGTTAGGCCACCACTTCAAGAACTCTGTAGCACCGCCTACATACCTCGC
TCTGCTAATCCTGTTACCAGTGGCTGCTGCCAGTGGCGATAAGTCGTGTCTTACCGGGTTGGACTCAAGA
CGATAGTTACCGGATAAGGCGCAGCGGTCGGGCTGAACGGGGGGTTCGTGCACACAGCCCAGCTTGGAGC
GAACGACCTACACCGAACTGAGATACCTACAGCGTGAGCTATGAGAAAGCGCCACGCTTCCCGAAGGGAG
AAAGGCGGACAGGTATCCGGTAAGCGGCAGGGTCGGAACAGGAGAGCGCACGAGGGAGCTTCCAGGGGGA
AACGCCTGGTATCTTTATAGTCCTGTCGGGTTTCGCCACCTCTGACTTGAGCGTCGATTTTTGTGATGCT
CGTCAGGGGGGCGGAGCCTATGGAAAAACGCCAGCAACGCGGCCTTTTTACGGTTCCTGGCCTTTTGCTG
GCCTTTTGCTCACATGTTCTTTCCTGCGTTATCCCCTGATTCTGTGGATAACCGTATTACCGCCTTTGAG
TGAGCTGATACCGCTCGCCGCAGCCGAACGACCGAGCGCAGCGAGTCAGTGAGCGAGGAAGCGGAAGAGC
GCCCAATACGCAAACCGCCTCTCCCCGCGCGTTGGCCGATTCATTAATGCAGCGGATCCAGACATGATAA
GATACATTGATGAGTTTGGACAAACCACAACTAGAATGCAGTGAAAAAAATGCTTTATTTGTGAAATTTG
TGATGCTATTGCTTTATTTGTAACCATTATAAGCTGCAATAAACAAGTTAGCTTTTTGCAAAAGCCTAGG
CCTCCAAAAAAGCCTCCTCACTACTTCTGGAATAGCTCAGAGGCCGAGGCGGCCTCGGCCTCTGCATAAA
TAAAAAAAATTAGTCAGCCATGGGGCGGAGAATGGGCGGAACTGGGCGGAGTTAGGGGCGGGATGGGCGG
AGTTAGGGGCGGGACTATGGTTGCTGACTAATTGAGATGCGGATCCGCTGGCACGACAGGTTTCCCGACT
GGAAAGCGGGCAGTGAGCGCAACGCAATTAATGTGAGTTAGCTCACTCATTAGGCACCCCAGGCTTTACA
CTTTATGCTTCCGGCTCGTATGTTGTGTGGAATTGTGAGCGGATAACAATTTCACACAGGAAACAGCTAT
GACCATGATTACGCCAAGCTTGGGCTGCAGGTCGAGGGATCTCCATAAGAGAAGAGGGACAGCTATGACT
GGGAGTAGTCAGGAGAGGAGGAAAAATCTGGCTAGTAAAACATGTAAGGAAAATTTTAGGGATGTTAAAG
AAAAAAATAACACAAAACAAAATAT
